Addgene plasmid #173620: Lenti-sgSmarca4#2/Cre
Purpose: Expresses a Smarca4-targeting gRNA and Cre-recombinase
Depositing lab: Charles Swanton. Depositing organization: University College London. Publication: A functional taxonomy of tumor suppression in oncogenic KRAS-driven lung cancer. Cai H, Chew SK, Li C, Tsai MK, Andrejka L, Murray CW, Hughes NW, Shuldiner EG, Ashkin EL, Tang R, Hung KL, Chen LC, Lee SYC, Yousefi M, Lin WY, Kunder CA, Cong L, McFarland CD, Petrov DA, Swanton C, Winslow MM. Cancer Discov. 2021 Feb 19. pii: 2159-8290.CD-20-1325. doi: 10.1158/2159-8290.CD-20-1325. PubMed 33608386.
Backbone
  Vector backbone: pLL3.3
  Vector type: Lentiviral, Cre/Lox, CRISPR
Growth in bacteria
  Bacterial resistance: Ampicillin, 100 μg/mL
  Growth temperature: 37°C
  Growth strain: NEB Stable
  Copy number: High Copy
Gene/Insert
  Gene/Insert name: gRNA targeting Smarca4
  gRNA/shRNA sequence: CGGAGGAATCAGCTTCTGTG
  Species: M. musculus (mouse)
  Entrez Gene: Smarca4 (a.k.a. BAF190A, Brg1, HP1-BP72, SNF2beta, SW1/SNF, b2b508.1Clo, b2b692Clo)
  Cloning method: Restriction Enzyme; 5′ cloning site unknown (unknown if destroyed); 3′ cloning site unknown (unknown if destroyed)
Terms and licenses: Academic/Nonprofit Terms; Industry Terms: Not Available to Industry
How to cite: Lenti-sgSmarca4#2/Cre was a gift from Charles Swanton (Addgene plasmid # 173620 ; http://n2t.net/addgene:173620 ; RRID:Addgene_173620)
