[The description below was written by a language model from this plasmid's Addgene catalogue record and pLannotate feature annotations shown in this document.]
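Description:
Lenti-sgSmarca4#2/Cre is an HIV-1-derived lentiviral transfer plasmid of about 7.8 kb, built on the pLL3.3 backbone, that delivers a CRISPR guide RNA and Cre recombinase from a single provirus. It is propagated in bacteria through a high-copy ColE1/pUC-type origin and selected with ampicillin via the β-lactamase gene. A CMV enhancer/promoter sits upstream of a truncated 5' LTR, an arrangement that drives transcription of the viral genome in packaging cells. It is followed by the Ψ packaging signal with a gag fragment, the Rev response element for nuclear export of the unspliced genome, and the cPPT/CTS. The downstream end carries a nef fragment and a second truncated LTR annotation. No mammalian drug-selection marker or fluorescent reporter is annotated.

The payload consists of two independent expression units. A human U6 RNA polymerase III promoter drives a guide targeting mouse Smarca4 (Brg1), fused to the Streptococcus pyogenes Cas9 gRNA scaffold. Immediately downstream, the mouse PGK promoter drives Cre, with a WPRE placed after the coding sequence to enhance transcript expression. The vector encodes no Cas9, so gene editing requires a host that supplies the nuclease. In cells or animals carrying loxP-controlled alleles, Cre would trigger recombination in the same transduced cells that receive the guide, coupling the two events. The record states the purpose only as expressing the Smarca4 gRNA and Cre. The associated publication concerns functional analysis of tumour suppressor genes in oncogenic KRAS-driven lung cancer, and the "#2" in the name suggests it is one of several guides against this gene. The cloning sites used for guide insertion are not recorded.
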