Features (pLannotate 1.2.2; 21 found; start..end, strand, type, name):
    177..556     +  enhancer       CMV enhancer: human cytomegalovirus immediate early enhancer
    557..756     +  promoter       CMV promoter: human cytomegalovirus (CMV) immediate early promoter
    774..954     +  LTR            5' LTR (truncated): truncated 5' long terminal repeat (LTR) from HIV-1
   1001..1126    +  misc_feature   HIV-1 Ψ: packaging signal of human immunodeficiency virus type 1
   1110..1448    +  CDS            HIV-1 gag (fragment): gag protein from human immunodeficiency virus 1; gag
   1623..1856    +  misc_feature   RRE: The Rev response element (RRE) of HIV-1 allows for Rev-dependent mRNA export from the nucleus to the cytoplasm.
   2233..2333    +  CDS            Rev (fragment): human immunodeficiency virus 1 (HIV-1) Rev protein; rev; enhances nuclear export of unspliced and incompletely spliced viral mRNAs
   2383..2500    +  misc_feature   cPPT/CTS: central polypurine tract and central termination sequence of HIV-1
   2582..2822    +  promoter       U6 promoter: RNA polymerase III promoter for human U6 snRNA
   2852..2927    +  misc_RNA       gRNA scaffold: guide RNA scaffold for the Streptococcus pyogenes CRISPR/Cas9 system
   2980..3472    +  promoter       PGK promoter: mouse phosphoglycerate kinase 1 promoter
   3502..4532    +  CDS            Cre (fragment): site-specific recombinase Cre is a site-specific recombinase from bacteriophage P1. Recombination occurs at loxP sequences.
   4565..4588    +  misc_feature   MCS (fragment): pBluescript multiple cloning site
   4588..5176    +  misc_feature   WPRE: woodchuck hepatitis virus posttranscriptional regulatory element
   5177..5196    +  misc_feature   MCS (fragment): pBluescript multiple cloning site
   5198..5698    +  CDS            nef (fragment): NEF_HV1LA - Experimental evidence at protein level: Swiss-Prot protein existence level 1. Extracellular Nef protein targets CD4(+) T-lymphocytes for apoptosis by interacting with CXCR4 surface receptors. From Human immunodeficiency virus type 1 group M subtype B (isolate Lai) (HIV-1).
   5705..5885    +  LTR            5' LTR (truncated): truncated 5' long terminal repeat (LTR) from HIV-1
   5947..6535    -  rep_origin     ori: high-copy-number ColE1/pMB1/pBR322/pUC origin of replication
   6706..7566    -  CDS            AmpR: β-lactamase; bla; confers resistance to ampicillin, carbenicillin, and related antibiotics
   7567..7671    -  promoter       AmpR promoter: bla
   7730..22      -  misc_feature   bom (fragment) (across the origin): basis of mobility region from pBR322
>Addgene plasmid #173620 | Lenti-sgSmarca4#2/Cre | addgene full sequence | sequence record 363560 | Addgene NGS Result
TGCCGCATAGTTAAGCCAGTATCTGCTCCCTGCTTGTGTGTTGGAGGTCGCTGAGTAGTGCGCGAGCAAA
ATTTAAGCTACAACAAGGCAAGGCTTGACCGACAATTGCATGAAGAATCTGCTTAGGGTTAGGCGTTTTG
CGCTGCTTCGCGATGTACGGGCCAGATATACGCGTTGACATTGATTATTGACTAGTTATTAATAGTAATC
AATTACGGGGTCATTAGTTCATAGCCCATATATGGAGTTCCGCGTTACATAACTTACGGTAAATGGCCCG
CCTGGCTGACCGCCCAACGACCCCCGCCCATTGACGTCAATAATGACGTATGTTCCCATAGTAACGCCAA
TAGGGACTTTCCATTGACGTCAATGGGTGGAGTATTTACGGTAAACTGCCCACTTGGCAGTACATCAAGT
GTATCATATGCCAAGTACGCCCCCTATTGACGTCAATGACGGTAAATGGCCCGCCTGGCATTATGCCCAG
TACATGACCTTATGGGACTTTCCTACTTGGCAGTACATCTACGTATTAGTCATCGCTATTACCATGGTGA
TGCGGTTTTGGCAGTACATCAATGGGCGTGGATAGCGGTTTGACTCACGGGGATTTCCAAGTCTCCACCC
CATTGACGTCAATGGGAGTTTGTTTTGGCACCAAAATCAACGGGACTTTCCAAAATGTCGTAACAACTCC
GCCCCATTGACGCAAATGGGCGGTAGGCGTGTACGGTGGGAGGTCTATATAAGCAGCGCGTTTTGCCTGT
ACTGGGTCTCTCTGGTTAGACCAGATCTGAGCCTGGGAGCTCTCTGGCTAACTAGGGAACCCACTGCTTA
AGCCTCAATAAAGCTTGCCTTGAGTGCTTCAAGTAGTGTGTGCCCGTCTGTTGTGTGACTCTGGTAACTA
GAGATCCCTCAGACCCTTTTAGTCAGTGTGGAAAATCTCTAGCAGTGGCGCCCGAACAGGGACTTGAAAG
CGAAAGGGAAACCAGAGGAGCTCTCTCGACGCAGGACTCGGCTTGCTGAAGCGCGCACGGCAAGAGGCGA
GGGGCGGCGACTGGTGAGTACGCCAAAAATTTTGACTAGCGGAGGCTAGAAGGAGAGAGATGGGTGCGAG
AGCGTCAGTATTAAGCGGGGGAGAATTAGATCGCGATGGGAAAAAATTCGGTTAAGGCCAGGGGGAAAGA
AAAAATATAAATTAAAACATATAGTATGGGCAAGCAGGGAGCTAGAACGATTCGCAGTTAATCCTGGCCT
GTTAGAAACATCAGAAGGCTGTAGACAAATACTGGGACAGCTACAACCATCCCTTCAGACAGGATCAGAA
GAACTTAGATCATTATATAATACAGTAGCAACCCTCTATTGTGTGCATCAAAGGATAGAGATAAAAGACA
CCAAGGAAGCTTTAGACAAGATAGAGGAAGAGCAAAACAAAAGTAAGACCACCGCACAGCAAGCGGCCGG
CCGCTGATCTTCAGACCTGGAGGAGGAGATATGAGGGACAATTGGAGAAGTGAATTATATAAATATAAAG
TAGTAAAAATTGAACCATTAGGAGTAGCACCCACCAAGGCAAAGAGAAGAGTGGTGCAGAGAGAAAAAAG
AGCAGTGGGAATAGGAGCTTTGTTCCTTGGGTTCTTGGGAGCAGCAGGAAGCACTATGGGCGCAGCGTCA
ATGACGCTGACGGTACAGGCCAGACAATTATTGTCTGGTATAGTGCAGCAGCAGAACAATTTGCTGAGGG
CTATTGAGGCGCAACAGCATCTGTTGCAACTCACAGTCTGGGGCATCAAGCAGCTCCAGGCAAGAATCCT
GGCTGTGGAAAGATACCTAAAGGATCAACAGCTCCTGGGGATTTGGGGTTGCTCTGGAAAACTCATTTGC
ACCACTGCTGTGCCTTGGAATGCTAGTTGGAGTAATAAATCTCTGGAACAGATTTGGAATCACACGACCT
GGATGGAGTGGGACAGAGAAATTAACAATTACACAAGCTTAATACACTCCTTAATTGAAGAATCGCAAAA
CCAGCAAGAAAAGAATGAACAAGAATTATTGGAATTAGATAAATGGGCAAGTTTGTGGAATTGGTTTAAC
ATAACAAATTGGCTGTGGTATATAAAATTATTCATAATGATAGTAGGAGGCTTGGTAGGTTTAAGAATAG
TTTTTGCTGTACTTTCTATAGTGAATAGAGTTAGGCAGGGATATTCACCATTATCGTTTCAGACCCACCT
CCCAACCCCGAGGGGACCCGACAGGCCCGAAGGAATAGAAGAAGAAGGTGGAGAGAGAGACAGAGACAGA
TCCATTCGATTAGTGAACGGATCGGCACTGCGTGCGCCAATTCTGCAGACAAATGGCAGTATTCATCCAC
AATTTTAAAAGAAAAGGGGGGATTGGGGGGTACAGTGCAGGGGAAAGAATAGTAGACATAATAGCAACAG
ACATACAAACTAAAGAATTACAAAAACAAATTACAAAAATTCAAAATTTTCGGGTTTATTACAGGGACAG
CAGAGATCCAGTTTGGTTAGTACCGGGCCCGCTCTAGCCCTGCAGGAACTGTTTAAACTGTGAGGGCCTA
TTTCCCATGATTCCTTCATATTTGCATATACGATACAAGGCTGTTAGAGAGATAATTGGAATTAATTTGA
CTGTAAACACAAAGATATTAGTACAAAATACGTGACGTAGAAAGTAATAATTTCTTGGGTAGTTTGCAGT
TTTAAAATTATGTTTTAAAATGGACTATCATATGCTTACCGTAACTTGAAAGTATTTCGATTTCTTGGCT
TTATATATCTTGTGGAAAGGACCAAACACCGCGGAGGAATCAGCTTCTGTGGTTTTAGAGCTAGAAATAG
CAAGTTAAAATAAGGCTAGTCCGTTATCAACTTGAAAAAGTGGCACCGAGTCGGTGCTTTTTTGTTTGGC
GCGCCTATGGCTTAATTAACATGGCGGCCGCATTCTACCGGGTAGGGGAGGCGCTTTTCCCAAGGCAGTC
TGGAGCATGCGCTTTAGCAGCCCCGCTGGGCACTTGGCGCTACACAAGTGGCCTCTGGCCTCGCACACAT
TCCACATCCACCGGTAGGCGCCAACCGGCTCCGTTCTTTGGTGGCCCCTTCGCGCCACCTTCTACTCCTC
CCCTAGTCAGGAAGTTCCCCCCCGCCCCGCAGCTCGCGTCGTGCAGGACGTGACAAATGGAAGTAGCACG
TCTCACTAGTCTCGTGCAGATGGACAGCACCGCTGAGCAATGGAAGCGGGTAGGCCTTTGGGGCAGCGGC
CAATAGCAGCTTTGCTCCTTCGCTTTCTGGGCTCAGAGGCTGGGAAGGGGTGGGTCCGGGGGCGGGCTCA
GGGGCGGGCTCAGGGGCGGGGCGGGCGCCCGAAGGTCCTCCGGAGGCCCGGCATTCTGCACGCTTCAAAA
GCGCACGTCTGCCGCGCTGTTCTCCTCTTCCTCATCTCCGGGACCCGGGATGCCCAAGAAGAAGAGGAAG
GTGTCCAATTTACTGACCGTACACCAAAATTTGCCTGCATTACCGGTCGATGCAACGAGTGATGAGGTTC
GCAAGAACCTGATGGACATGTTCAGGGATCGCCAGGCGTTTTCTGAGCATACCTGGAAAATGCTTCTGTC
CGTTTGCCGGTCGTGGGCGGCATGGTGCAAGTTGAATAACCGGAAATGGTTTCCCGCAGAACCTGAAGAT
GTTCGCGATTATCTTCTATATCTTCAGGCGCGCGGTCTGGCAGTAAAAACTATCCAGCAACATTTGGGCC
AGCTAAACATGCTTCATCGTCGGTCCGGGCTGCCACGACCAAGTGACAGCAATGCTGTTTCACTGGTTAT
GCGGCGGATCCGAAAAGAAAACGTTGATGCCGGTGAACGTGCAAAACAGGCTCTAGCGTTCGAACGCACT
GATTTCGACCAGGTTCGTTCACTCATGGAAAATAGCGATCGCTGCCAGGATATACGTAATCTGGCATTTC
TGGGGATTGCTTATAACACCCTGTTACGTATAGCCGAAATTGCCAGGATCAGGGTTAAAGATATCTCACG
TACTGACGGTGGGAGAATGTTAATCCATATTGGCAGAACGAAAACGCTGGTTAGCACCGCAGGTGTAGAG
AAGGCACTTAGCCTGGGGGTAACTAAACTGGTCGAGCGATGGATTTCCGTCTCTGGTGTAGCTGATGATC
CGAATAACTACCTGTTTTGCCGGGTCAGAAAAAATGGTGTTGCCGCGCCATCTGCCACCAGCCAGCTATC
AACTCGCGCCCTGGAAGGGATTTTTGAAGCAACTCATCGATTGATTTACGGCGCTAAGGATGACTCTGGT
CAGAGATACCTGGCCTGGTCTGGACACAGTGCCCGTGTCGGAGCCGCGCGAGATATGGCCCGCGCTGGAG
TTTCAATACCGGAGATCATGCAAGCTGGTGGCTGGACCAATGTAAATATTGTCATGAACTATATCCGTAA
CCTGGATAGTGAAACAGGGGCAATGGTGCGCCTGCTGGAAGATGGCGATTAGCCATGTTTAAGGGTTCCG
GTTCCACTAGGTACAATTCGATATCAAGCTTATCGATAATCAACCTCTGGATTACAAAATTTGTGAAAGA
TTGACTGGTATTCTTAACTATGTTGCTCCTTTTACGCTATGTGGATACGCTGCTTTAATGCCTTTGTATC
ATGCTATTGCTTCCCGTATGGCTTTCATTTTCTCCTCCTTGTATAAATCCTGGTTGCTGTCTCTTTATGA
GGAGTTGTGGCCCGTTGTCAGGCAACGTGGCGTGGTGTGCACTGTGTTTGCTGACGCAACCCCCACTGGT
TGGGGCATTGCCACCACCTGTCAGCTCCTTTCCGGGACTTTCGCTTTCCCCCTCCCTATTGCCACGGCGG
AACTCATCGCCGCCTGCCTTGCCCGCTGCTGGACAGGGGCTCGGCTGTTGGGCACTGACAATTCCGTGGT
GTTGTCGGGGAAATCATCGTCCTTTCCTTGGCTGCTCGCCTGTGTTGCCACCTGGATTCTGCGCGGGACG
TCCTTCTGCTACGTCCCTTCGGCCCTCAATCCAGCGGACCTTCCTTCCCGCGGCCTGCTGCCGGCTCTGC
GGCCTCTTCCGCGTCTTCGCCTTCGCCCTCAGACGAGTCGGATCTCCCTTTGGGCCGCCTCCCCGCATCG
ATACCGTCGACCTCGATCGAGACCTAGAAAAACATGGAGCAATCACAAGTAGCAATACAGCAGCTACCAA
TGCTGATTGTGCCTGGCTAGAAGCACAAGAGGAGGAGGAGGTGGGTTTTCCAGTCACACCTCAGGTACCT
TTAAGACCAATGACTTACAAGGCAGCTGTAGATCTTAGCCACTTTTTAAAAGAAAAGGGGGGACTGGAAG
GGCTAATTCACTCCCAACGAAGACAAGATATCCTTGATCTGTGGATCTACCACACACAAGGCTACTTCCC
TGATTGGCAGAACTACACACCAGGGCCAGGGATCAGATATCCACTGACCTTTGGATGGTGCTACAAGCTA
GTACCAGTTGAGCAAGAGAAGGTAGAAGAAGCCAATGAAGGAGAGAACACCCGCTTGTTACACCCTGTGA
GCCTGCATGGGATGGATGACCCGGAGAGAGAAGTATTAGAGTGGAGGTTTGACAGCCGCCTAGCATTTCA
TCACATGGCCCGAGAGCTGCATCCGGACTGTACTGGGTCTCTCTGGTTAGACCAGATCTGAGCCTGGGAG
CTCTCTGGCTAACTAGGGAACCCACTGCTTAAGCCTCAATAAAGCTTGCCTTGAGTGCTTCAAGTAGTGT
GTGCCCGTCTGTTGTGTGACTCTGGTAACTAGAGATCCCTCAGACCCTTTTAGTCAGTGTGGAAAATCTC
TAGCAGCATGTGAGCAAAAGGCCAGCAAAAGGCCAGGAACCGTAAAAAGGCCGCGTTGCTGGCGTTTTTC
CATAGGCTCCGCCCCCCTGACGAGCATCACAAAAATCGACGCTCAAGTCAGAGGTGGCGAAACCCGACAG
GACTATAAAGATACCAGGCGTTTCCCCCTGGAAGCTCCCTCGTGCGCTCTCCTGTTCCGACCCTGCCGCT
TACCGGATACCTGTCCGCCTTTCTCCCTTCGGGAAGCGTGGCGCTTTCTCATAGCTCACGCTGTAGGTAT
CTCAGTTCGGTGTAGGTCGTTCGCTCCAAGCTGGGCTGTGTGCACGAACCCCCCGTTCAGCCCGACCGCT
GCGCCTTATCCGGTAACTATCGTCTTGAGTCCAACCCGGTAAGACACGACTTATCGCCACTGGCAGCAGC
CACTGGTAACAGGATTAGCAGAGCGAGGTATGTAGGCGGTGCTACAGAGTTCTTGAAGTGGTGGCCTAAC
TACGGCTACACTAGAAGAACAGTATTTGGTATCTGCGCTCTGCTGAAGCCAGTTACCTTCGGAAAAAGAG
TTGGTAGCTCTTGATCCGGCAAACAAACCACCGCTGGTAGCGGTGGTTTTTTTGTTTGCAAGCAGCAGAT
TACGCGCAGAAAAAAAGGATCTCAAGAAGATCCTTTGATCTTTTCTACGGGGTCTGACGCTCAGTGGAAC
GAAAACTCACGTTAAGGGATTTTGGTCATGAGATTATCAAAAAGGATCTTCACCTAGATCCTTTTAAATT
AAAAATGAAGTTTTAAATCAATCTAAAGTATATATGAGTAAACTTGGTCTGACAGTTACCAATGCTTAAT
CAGTGAGGCACCTATCTCAGCGATCTGTCTATTTCGTTCATCCATAGTTGCCTGACTCCCCGTCGTGTAG
ATAACTACGATACGGGAGGGCTTACCATCTGGCCCCAGTGCTGCAATGATACCGCGAGACCCACGCTCAC
CGGCTCCAGATTTATCAGCAATAAACCAGCCAGCCGGAAGGGCCGAGCGCAGAAGTGGTCCTGCAACTTT
ATCCGCCTCCATCCAGTCTATTAATTGTTGCCGGGAAGCTAGAGTAAGTAGTTCGCCAGTTAATAGTTTG
CGCAACGTTGTTGCCATTGCTACAGGCATCGTGGTGTCACGCTCGTCGTTTGGTATGGCTTCATTCAGCT
CCGGTTCCCAACGATCAAGGCGAGTTACATGATCCCCCATGTTGTGCAAAAAAGCGGTTAGCTCCTTCGG
TCCTCCGATCGTTGTCAGAAGTAAGTTGGCCGCAGTGTTATCACTCATGGTTATGGCAGCACTGCATAAT
TCTCTTACTGTCATGCCATCCGTAAGATGCTTTTCTGTGACTGGTGAGTACTCAACCAAGTCATTCTGAG
AATAGTGTATGCGGCGACCGAGTTGCTCTTGCCCGGCGTCAATACGGGATAATACCGCGCCACATAGCAG
AACTTTAAAAGTGCTCATCATTGGAAAACGTTCTTCGGGGCGAAAACTCTCAAGGATCTTACCGCTGTTG
AGATCCAGTTCGATGTAACCCACTCGTGCACCCAACTGATCTTCAGCATCTTTTACTTTCACCAGCGTTT
CTGGGTGAGCAAAAACAGGAAGGCAAAATGCCGCAAAAAAGGGAATAAGGGCGACACGGAAATGTTGAAT
ACTCATACTCTTCCTTTTTCAATATTATTGAAGCATTTATCAGGGTTATTGTCTCATGAGCGGATACATA
TTTGAATGTATTTAGAAAAATAAACAAATAGGGGTTCCGCGCACATTTCCCCGAAAAGTGCCACCTGACG
TCGACGGATCGGGAGATCTCCCGATCCCCTATGGTGCACTCTCAGTACAATCTGCTCTGA
